>Addgene plasmid #135743 | PX458_CIC_iso1_1 | depositor full sequence | sequence record 261943 | Full Sequence
TTTTGCTCACATGTNNGAGGGCCTATTTCCCATGATTCCTTCATATTTGCATATACGATACAAGGCTGTT
AGAGAGATAATTGGAATTAATTTGACTGTAAACACAAAGATATTAGTACAAAATACGTGACGTAGAAAGT
AATAATTTCTTGGGTAGTTTGCAGTTTTAAAATTATGTTTTAAAATGGACTATCATATGCTTACCGTAAC
TTGAAAGTATTTCGATTTCTTGGCTTTATATATCTTGTGGAAAGGACGAAACACCGGGACCCCTGAGAAG
ATGCCGTTTTAGAGCTAGAAATAGCAAGTTAAAATAAGGCTAGTCCGTTATCAACTTGAAAAAGTGGCAC
CGAGTCGGTGCTTTTTTGTTTTAGAGCTAGAAATAGCAAGTTAAAATAAGGCTAGTCCGTTTTTAGCGCG
TGCGCCAATTCTGCAGACAAATGGCTCTAGAGGTACCCGTTACATAACTTACGGTAAATGGCCCGCCTGG
CTGACCGCCCAACGACCCCCGCCCATTGACGTCAATAGTAACGCCAATAGGGACTTTCCATTGACGTCAA
TGGGTGGAGTATTTACGGTAAACTGCCCACTTGGCAGTACATCAAGTGTATCATATGCCAAGTACGCCCC
CTATTGACGTCAATGACGGTAAATGGCCCGCCTGGCATTGTGCCCAGTACATGACCTTATGGGACTTTCC
TACTTGGCAGTACATCTACGTATTAGTCATCGCTATTACCATGGTCGAGGTGAGCCCCACGTTCTGCTTC
ACTCTCCCCATCTCCCCCCCCTCCCCACCCCCAATTTTGTATTTATTTATTTTTTAATTATTTTGTGCAG
CGATGGGGGCGGGGGGGGGGGGGGGGCGCGCGCCAGGCGGGGCGGGGCGGGGCGAGGGGCGGGGCGGGGC
GAGGCGGAGAGGTGCGGCGGCAGCCAATCAGAGCGGCGCGCTCCGAAAGTTTCCTTTTATGGCGAGGCGG
CGGCGGCGGCGGCCCTATAAAAAGCGAAGCGCGCGGCGGGCGGGAGTCGCTGCGACGCTGCCTTCGCCCC
GTGCCCCGCTCCGCCGCCGCCTCGCGCCGCCCGCCCCGGCTCTGACTGACCGCGTTACTCCCACAGGTGA
GCGGGCGGGACGGCCCTTCTCCTCCGGGCTGTAATTAGCTGAGCAAGAGGTAAGGGTTTAAGGGATGGTT
GGTTGGTGGGGTATTAATGTTTAATTACCTGGAGCACCTGCCTGAAATCACTTTTTTTCAGGTTGGACCG
GTGCCACCATGGACTATAAGGACCACGACGGAGACTACAAGGATCATGATATTGATTACAAAGACGATGA
CGATAAGATGGCCCCAAAGAAGAAGCGGAAGGTCGGTATCCACGGAGTCCCAGCAGCCGACAAGAAGTAC
AGCATCGGCCTGGACATCGGCACCAACTCTGTGGGCTGGGCCGTGATCACCGACGAGTACAAGGTGCCCA
GCAAGAAATTCAAGGTGCTGGGCAACACCGACCGGCACAGCATCAAGAAGAACCTGATCGGAGCCCTGCT
GTTCGACAGCGGCGAAACAGCCGAGGCCACCCGGCTGAAGAGAACCGCCAGAAGAAGATACACCAGACGG
AAGAACCGGATCTGCTATCTGCAAGAGATCTTCAGCAACGAGATGGCCAAGGTGGACGACAGCTTCTTCC
ACAGACTGGAAGAGTCCTTCCTGGTGGAAGAGGATAAGAAGCACGAGCGGCACCCCATCTTCGGCAACAT
CGTGGACGAGGTGGCCTACCACGAGAAGTACCCCACCATCTACCACCTGAGAAAGAAACTGGTGGACAGC
ACCGACAAGGCCGACCTGCGGCTGATCTATCTGGCCCTGGCCCACATGATCAAGTTCCGGGGCCACTTCC
TGATCGAGGGCGACCTGAACCCCGACAACAGCGACGTGGACAAGCTGTTCATCCAGCTGGTGCAGACCTA
CAACCAGCTGTTCGAGGAAAACCCCATCAACGCCAGCGGCGTGGACGCCAAGGCCATCCTGTCTGCCAGA
CTGAGCAAGAGCAGACGGCTGGAAAATCTGATCGCCCAGCTGCCCGGCGAGAAGAAGAATGGCCTGTTCG
GAAACCTGATTGCCCTGAGCCTGGGCCTGACCCCCAACTTCAAGAGCAACTTCGACCTGGCCGAGGATGC
CAAACTGCAGCTGAGCAAGGACACCTACGACGACGACCTGGACAACCTGCTGGCCCAGATCGGCGACCAG
TACGCCGACCTGTTTCTGGCCGCCAAGAACCTGTCCGACGCCATCCTGCTGAGCGACATCCTGAGAGTGA
ACACCGAGATCACCAAGGCCCCCCTGAGCGCCTCTATGATCAAGAGATACGACGAGCACCACCAGGACCT
GACCCTGCTGAAAGCTCTCGTGCGGCAGCAGCTGCCTGAGAAGTACAAAGAGATTTTCTTCGACCAGAGC
AAGAACGGCTACGCCGGCTACATTGACGGCGGAGCCAGCCAGGAAGAGTTCTACAAGTTCATCAAGCCCA
TCCTGGAAAAGATGGACGGCACCGAGGAACTGCTCGTGAAGCTGAACAGAGAGGACCTGCTGCGGAAGCA
GCGGACCTTCGACAACGGCAGCATCCCCCACCAGATCCACCTGGGAGAGCTGCACGCCATTCTGCGGCGG
CAGGAAGATTTTTACCCATTCCTGAAGGACAACCGGGAAAAGATCGAGAAGATCCTGACCTTCCGCATCC
CCTACTACGTGGGCCCTCTGGCCAGGGGAAACAGCAGATTCGCCTGGATGACCAGAAAGAGCGAGGAAAC
CATCACCCCCTGGAACTTCGAGGAAGTGGTGGACAAGGGCGCTTCCGCCCAGAGCTTCATCGAGCGGATG
ACCAACTTCGATAAGAACCTGCCCAACGAGAAGGTGCTGCCCAAGCACAGCCTGCTGTACGAGTACTTCA
CCGTGTATAACGAGCTGACCAAAGTGAAATACGTGACCGAGGGAATGAGAAAGCCCGCCTTCCTGAGCGG
CGAGCAGAAAAAGGCCATCGTGGACCTGCTGTTCAAGACCAACCGGAAAGTGACCGTGAAGCAGCTGAAA
GAGGACTACTTCAAGAAAATCGAGTGCTTCGACTCCGTGGAAATCTCCGGCGTGGAAGATCGGTTCAACG
CCTCCCTGGGCACATACCACGATCTGCTGAAAATTATCAAGGACAAGGACTTCCTGGACAATGAGGAAAA
CGAGGACATTCTGGAAGATATCGTGCTGACCCTGACACTGTTTGAGGACAGAGAGATGATCGAGGAACGG
CTGAAAACCTATGCCCACCTGTTCGACGACAAAGTGATGAAGCAGCTGAAGCGGCGGAGATACACCGGCT
GGGGCAGGCTGAGCCGGAAGCTGATCAACGGCATCCGGGACAAGCAGTCCGGCAAGACAATCCTGGATTT
CCTGAAGTCCGACGGCTTCGCCAACAGAAACTTCATGCAGCTGATCCACGACGACAGCCTGACCTTTAAA
GAGGACATCCAGAAAGCCCAGGTGTCCGGCCAGGGCGATAGCCTGCACGAGCACATTGCCAATCTGGCCG
GCAGCCCCGCCATTAAGAAGGGCATCCTGCAGACAGTGAAGGTGGTGGACGAGCTCGTGAAAGTGATGGG
CCGGCACAAGCCCGAGAACATCGTGATCGAAATGGCCAGAGAGAACCAGACCACCCAGAAGGGACAGAAG
AACAGCCGCGAGAGAATGAAGCGGATCGAAGAGGGCATCAAAGAGCTGGGCAGCCAGATCCTGAAAGAAC
ACCCCGTGGAAAACACCCAGCTGCAGAACGAGAAGCTGTACCTGTACTACCTGCAGAATGGGCGGGATAT
GTACGTGGACCAGGAACTGGACATCAACCGGCTGTCCGACTACGATGTGGACCATATCGTGCCTCAGAGC
TTTCTGAAGGACGACTCCATCGACAACAAGGTGCTGACCAGAAGCGACAAGAACCGGGGCAAGAGCGACA
ACGTGCCCTCCGAAGAGGTCGTGAAGAAGATGAAGAACTACTGGCGGCAGCTGCTGAACGCCAAGCTGAT
TACCCAGAGAAAGTTCGACAATCTGACCAAGGCCGAGAGAGGCGGCCTGAGCGAACTGGATAAGGCCGGC
TTCATCAAGAGACAGCTGGTGGAAACCCGGCAGATCACAAAGCACGTGGCACAGATCCTGGACTCCCGGA
TGAACACTAAGTACGACGAGAATGACAAGCTGATCCGGGAAGTGAAAGTGATCACCCTGAAGTCCAAGCT
GGTGTCCGATTTCCGGAAGGATTTCCAGTTTTACAAAGTGCGCGAGATCAACAACTACCACCACGCCCAC
GACGCCTACCTGAACGCCGTCGTGGGAACCGCCCTGATCAAAAAGTACCCTAAGCTGGAAAGCGAGTTCG
TGTACGGCGACTACAAGGTGTACGACGTGCGGAAGATGATCGCCAAGAGCGAGCAGGAAATCGGCAAGGC
TACCGCCAAGTACTTCTTCTACAGCAACATCATGAACTTTTTCAAGACCGAGATTACCCTGGCCAACGGC
GAGATCCGGAAGCGGCCTCTGATCGAGACAAACGGCGAAACCGGGGAGATCGTGTGGGATAAGGGCCGGG
ATTTTGCCACCGTGCGGAAAGTGCTGAGCATGCCCCAAGTGAATATCGTGAAAAAGACCGAGGTGCAGAC
AGGCGGCTTCAGCAAAGAGTCTATCCTGCCCAAGAGGAACAGCGATAAGCTGATCGCCAGAAAGAAGGAC
TGGGACCCTAAGAAGTACGGCGGCTTCGACAGCCCCACCGTGGCCTATTCTGTGCTGGTGGTGGCCAAAG
TGGAAAAGGGCAAGTCCAAGAAACTGAAGAGTGTGAAAGAGCTGCTGGGGATCACCATCATGGAAAGAAG
CAGCTTCGAGAAGAATCCCATCGACTTTCTGGAAGCCAAGGGCTACAAAGAAGTGAAAAAGGACCTGATC
ATCAAGCTGCCTAAGTACTCCCTGTTCGAGCTGGAAAACGGCCGGAAGAGAATGCTGGCCTCTGCCGGCG
AACTGCAGAAGGGAAACGAACTGGCCCTGCCCTCCAAATATGTGAACTTCCTGTACCTGGCCAGCCACTA
TGAGAAGCTGAAGGGCTCCCCCGAGGATAATGAGCAGAAACAGCTGTTTGTGGAACAGCACAAGCACTAC
CTGGACGAGATCATCGAGCAGATCAGCGAGTTCTCCAAGAGAGTGATCCTGGCCGACGCTAATCTGGACA
AAGTGCTGTCCGCCTACAACAAGCACCGGGATAAGCCCATCAGAGAGCAGGCCGAGAATATCATCCACCT
GTTTACCCTGACCAATCTGGGAGCCCCTGCCGCCTTCAAGTACTTTGACACCACCATCGACCGGAAGAGG
TACACCAGCACCAAAGAGGTGCTGGACGCCACCCTGATCCACCAGAGCATCACCGGCCTGTACGAGACAC
GGATCGACCTGTCTCAGCTGGGAGGCGACAAAAGGCCGGCGGCCACGAAAAAGGCCGGCCAGGCAAAAAA
GAAAAAGGAATTCGGCAGTGGAGAGGGCAGAGGAAGTCTGCTAACATGCGGTGACGTCGAGGAGAATCCT
GGCCCAGTGAGCAAGGGCGAGGAGCTGTTCACCGGGGTGGTGCCCATCCTGGTCGAGCTGGACGGCGACG
TAAACGGCCACAAGTTCAGCGTGTCCGGCGAGGGCGAGGGCGATGCCACCTACGGCAAGCTGACCCTGAA
GTTCATCTGCACCACCGGCAAGCTGCCCGTGCCCTGGCCCACCCTCGTGACCACCCTGACCTACGGCGTG
CAGTGCTTCAGCCGCTACCCCGACCACATGAAGCAGCACGACTTCTTCAAGTCCGCCATGCCCGAAGGCT
ACGTCCAGGAGCGCACCATCTTCTTCAAGGACGACGGCAACTACAAGACCCGCGCCGAGGTGAAGTTCGA
GGGCGACACCCTGGTGAACCGCATCGAGCTGAAGGGCATCGACTTCAAGGAGGACGGCAACATCCTGGGG
CACAAGCTGGAGTACAACTACAACAGCCACAACGTCTATATCATGGCCGACAAGCAGAAGAACGGCATCA
AGGTGAACTTCAAGATCCGCCACAACATCGAGGACGGCAGCGTGCAGCTCGCCGACCACTACCAGCAGAA
CACCCCCATCGGCGACGGCCCCGTGCTGCTGCCCGACAACCACTACCTGAGCACCCAGTCCGCCCTGAGC
AAAGACCCCAACGAGAAGCGCGATCACATGGTCCTGCTGGAGTTCGTGACCGCCGCCGGGATCACTCTCG
GCATGGACGAGCTGTACAAGGAATTCTAACTAGAGCTCGCTGATCAGCCTCGACTGTGCCTTCTAGTTGC
CAGCCATCTGTTGTTTGCCCCTCCCCCGTGCCTTCCTTGACCCTGGAAGGTGCCACTCCCACTGTCCTTT
CCTAATAAAATGAGGAAATTGCATCGCATTGTCTGAGTAGGTGTCATTCTATTCTGGGGGGTGGGGTGGG
GCAGGACAGCAAGGGGGAGGATTGGGAAGAGAATAGCAGGCATGCTGGGGAGCGGCCGCAGGAACCCCTA
GTGATGGAGTTGGCCACTCCCTCTCTGCGCGCTCGCTCGCTCACTGAGGCCGGGCGACCAAAGGTCGCCC
GACGCCCGGGCTTTGCCCGGGCGGCCTCAGTGAGCGAGCGAGCGCGCAGCTGCCTGCAGGGGCGCCTGAT
GCGGTATTTTCTCCTTACGCATCTGTGCGGTATTTCACACCGCATA
[142 nt withheld, positions 6767-6908]
C
[141 nt withheld, positions 6910-7050]
CCTTTGACGTTGGAGTCCACGTTCTTT
[37 nt withheld, positions 7078-7114]
ACCCTATCTCGGGCTATTCTTTTGATTTATAAGGGATTTTGCCGATTTCGGCCTATTGGTTAAAAAATGA
GCTGATTTAACAAAAATTTAACGCGAATTTTAACAAAATATTAACGTTTACAATTTTATGGTGCACTCTC
AGTACAATCTGCTCTGATGCCGCATAGTTAAGCCAGCCCCGACACCCGCCAACACCCGCTGACGCGCCCT
GACGGGCTTGTCTGCTCCCGGCATCCGCTTACAGACAAGCTGTGACCGTCTCCGGGAGCTGCATGTGTCA
GAGGTTTTCACCGTCATCACCGAAACGCGCGAGACGAAAGGGCCTCGTGATACGCCTATTTTTATAGGTT
AATGTCATGATAATAATGGTTTCTTAGACGTCAGGTGGCACTTTTCGGGGAAATGTGCGCGGAACCCCTA
TTTGTTTATTTTTCTAAATACATTCAAATATGTATCCGCTCATGAGACAATAACCCTGATAAATGCTTCA
ATAATATTGAAAAAGGAAGAGTATGAGTATTCAACATTTCCGTGTCGCCCTTATTCCCTTTTTTGCGGCA
TTTTGCCTTCCTGTTTTTGCTCACCCAGAAACGCTGGTGAAAGTAAAAGATGCTGAAGATCAGTTGGGTG
CACGAGTGGGTTACATCGAACTGGATCTCAACAGCGGTAAGATCCTTGAGAGTTTTCGCCCCGAAGAACG
TTTTCCAATGATGAGCACTTTTAAAGTTCTGCTATGTGGCGCGGTATTATCCCGTATTGACGCCGGGCAA
GAGCAACTCGGTCGCCGCATACACTATTCTCAGAATGACTTGGTTGAGTACTCACCAGTCACAGAAAAGC
ATCTTACGGATGGCATGACAGTAAGAGAATTATGCAGTGCTGCCATAACCATGAGTGATAACACTGCGGC
CAACTTACTTCTGACAACGATCGGAGGACCGAAGGAGCTAACCGCTTTTTTGCACAACATGGGGGATCAT
GTAACTCGCCTTGATCGTTGGGAACCGGAGCTGAATGAAGCCATACCAAACGACGAGCGTGACACCACGA
TGCCTGTAGCAATGGCAACAACGTTGCGCAAACTATTAACTGGCGAACTACTTACTCTAGCTTCCCGGCA
ACAATTAATAGACTGGATGGAGGCGGATAAAGTTGCAGGACCACTTCTGCGCTCGGCCCTTCCGGCTGGC
TGGTTTATTGCTGATAAATCTGGAGCCGGTGAGCGTGGAAGCCGCGGTATCATTGCAGCACTGGGGCCAG
ATGGTAAGCCCTCCCGTATCGTAGTTATCTACACGACGGGGAGTCAGGCAACTATGGATGAACGAAATAG
ACAGATCGCTGAGATAGGTGCCTCACTGATTAAGCATTGGTAACTGTCAGACCAAGTTTACTCATATATA
CTTTAGATTGATTTAAAACTTCATTTTTAATTTAAAAGGATCTAGGTGAAGATCCTTTTTGATAATCTCA
TGACCAAAATCCCTTAACGTGAGTTTTCGTTCCACTGAGCGTCAGACCCCGTAGAAAAGATCAAAGGATC
TTCTTGAGATCCTTTTTTTCTGCGCGTAATCTGCTGCTTGCAAACAAAAAAACCACCGCTACCAGCGGTG
GTTTGTTTGCCGGATCAAGAGCTACCAACTCTTTTTCCGAAGGTAACTGGCTTCAGCAGAGCGCAGATAC
CAAATACTGTCCTTCTAGTGTAGCCGTAGTTAGGCCACCACTTCAAGAACTCTGTAGCACCGCCTACATA
CCTCGCTCTGCTAATCCTGTTACCAGTGGCTGCTGCCAGTGGCGATAAGTCGTGTCTTACCGGGTTGGAC
TCAAGACGATAGTTACCGGATAAGGCGCAGCGGTCGGGCTGAACGGGGGGTTCGTGCACACAGCCCAGCT
TGGAGCGAACGACCTACACCGAACTGAGATACCTACAGCGTGAGCTATGAGAAAGCGCCACGCTTCCCGA
AGGGAGAAAGGCGGACAGGTATCCGGTAAGCGGCAGGGTCGGAACAGGAGAGCGCACGAGGGAGCTTCCA
GGGGGAAACGCCTGGTATCTTTATAGTCCTGTCGGGTTTCGCCACCTCTGACTTGAGCGTCGATTTTTGT
GATGCTCGTCAGGGGGGCGGAGCCTATGGAAAAACGCCAGCAACGCGGCCTTTTTACGGTTCCTGGCCTT
TTGCTGGCC
Features (pLannotate 1.2.2; 19 found; start..end, strand, type, name):
     17..257     +  promoter       U6 promoter: RNA polymerase III promoter for human U6 snRNA
    286..361     +  misc_RNA       gRNA scaffold: guide RNA scaffold for the Streptococcus pyogenes CRISPR/Cas9 system
    368..411     +  misc_RNA       gRNA scaffold (fragment): guide RNA scaffold for the Streptococcus pyogenes CRISPR/Cas9 system
    458..743     +  enhancer       CMV enhancer: human cytomegalovirus immediate early enhancer; contains an 18-bp deletion relative to the standard CMV enhancer
    745..1022    +  promoter       chicken β-actin promoter: No description available
   1023..1251    +  intron         hybrid intron: hybrid between chicken β-actin (CBA) and minute virus of mice (MMV) introns (Gray et al., 2011)
   1389..2990    +  CDS            Cas9(N): N-terminal portion of Streptococcus pyogenes Cas9 (Zetsche et al., 2015)
   2991..5489    +  CDS            Cas9(C): C-terminal portion of Streptococcus pyogenes Cas9 (Zetsche et al., 2015)
   5490..5537    +  CDS            nucleoplasmin NLS: bipartite nuclear localization signal from nucleoplasmin
   5607..6320    +  CDS            EGFP: EGFP is a basic (constitutively fluorescent) green fluorescent protein published in 1996, derived from Aequorea victoria. It is reported to be a rapidly-maturing weak dimer with moderate acid sensitivity.
   6354..6465    +  polyA_signal   bGH poly(A) signal: bovine growth hormone polyadenylation signal
   6570..6710    +  repeat_region  AAV2 ITR: inverted terminal repeat of adeno-associated virus serotype 2 inverted
   6715..6766    -  misc_feature   bom (fragment): basis of mobility region from pBR322
   6785..7165    +  rep_origin     M13 ori (sequence partly withheld): M13 bacteriophage origin of replication; arrow indicates direction of (+) strand synthesis
   7241..7290    -  misc_feature   bom (fragment): basis of mobility region from pBR322
   7392..7427    -  CDS            rop (fragment): Rop protein, which maintains plasmids at low copy number; rop
   7522..7626    +  promoter       AmpR promoter: bla
   7627..8487    +  CDS            AmpR: β-lactamase; bla; confers resistance to ampicillin, carbenicillin, and related antibiotics
   8658..9246    +  rep_origin     ori: high-copy-number ColE1/pMB1/pBR322/pUC origin of replication
