>Addgene plasmid #135743 | PX458_CIC_iso1_1 | addgene full sequence | sequence record 269895 | Addgene NGS Result
GTGAGCCCCACGTTCTGCTTCACTCTCCCCATCTCCCCCCCCTCCCCACCCCCAATTTTGTATTTATTTA
TTTTTTAATTATTTTGTGCAGCGATGGGGGCGGGGGGGGGGGGGGGGCGCGCGCCAGGCGGGGCGGGGCG
GGGCGAGGGGCGGGGCGGGGCGAGGCGGAGAGGTGCGGCGGCAGCCAATCAGAGCGGCGCGCTCCGAAAG
TTTCCTTTTATGGCGAGGCGGCGGCGGCGGCGGCCCTATAAAAAGCGAAGCGCGCGGCGGGCGGGAGTCG
CTGCGCGCTGCCTTCGCCCCGTGCCCCGCTCCGCCGCCGCCTCGCGCCGCCCGCCCCGGCTCTGACTGAC
CGCGTTACTCCCACAGGTGAGCGGGCGGGACGGCCCTTCTCCTCCGGGCTGTAATTAGCTGAGCAAGAGG
TAAGGGTTTAAGGGATGGTTGGTTGGTGGGGTATTAATGTTTAATTACCTGGAGCACCTGCCTGAAATCA
CTTTTTTTCAGGTTGGACCGGTGCCACCATGGACTATAAGGACCACGACGGAGACTACAAGGATCATGAT
ATTGATTACAAAGACGATGACGATAAGATGGCCCCAAAGAAGAAGCGGAAGGTCGGTATCCACGGAGTCC
CAGCAGCCGACAAGAAGTACAGCATCGGCCTGGACATCGGCACCAACTCTGTGGGCTGGGCCGTGATCAC
CGACGAGTACAAGGTGCCCAGCAAGAAATTCAAGGTGCTGGGCAACACCGACCGGCACAGCATCAAGAAG
AACCTGATCGGAGCCCTGCTGTTCGACAGCGGCGAAACAGCCGAGGCCACCCGGCTGAAGAGAACCGCCA
GAAGAAGATACACCAGACGGAAGAACCGGATCTGCTATCTGCAAGAGATCTTCAGCAACGAGATGGCCAA
GGTGGACGACAGCTTCTTCCACAGACTGGAAGAGTCCTTCCTGGTGGAAGAGGATAAGAAGCACGAGCGG
CACCCCATCTTCGGCAACATCGTGGACGAGGTGGCCTACCACGAGAAGTACCCCACCATCTACCACCTGA
GAAAGAAACTGGTGGACAGCACCGACAAGGCCGACCTGCGGCTGATCTATCTGGCCCTGGCCCACATGAT
CAAGTTCCGGGGCCACTTCCTGATCGAGGGCGACCTGAACCCCGACAACAGCGACGTGGACAAGCTGTTC
ATCCAGCTGGTGCAGACCTACAACCAGCTGTTCGAGGAAAACCCCATCAACGCCAGCGGCGTGGACGCCA
AGGCCATCCTGTCTGCCAGACTGAGCAAGAGCAGACGGCTGGAAAATCTGATCGCCCAGCTGCCCGGCGA
GAAGAAGAATGGCCTGTTCGGAAACCTGATTGCCCTGAGCCTGGGCCTGACCCCCAACTTCAAGAGCAAC
TTCGACCTGGCCGAGGATGCCAAACTGCAGCTGAGCAAGGACACCTACGACGACGACCTGGACAACCTGC
TGGCCCAGATCGGCGACCAGTACGCCGACCTGTTTCTGGCCGCCAAGAACCTGTCCGACGCCATCCTGCT
GAGCGACATCCTGAGAGTGAACACCGAGATCACCAAGGCCCCCCTGAGCGCCTCTATGATCAAGAGATAC
GACGAGCACCACCAGGACCTGACCCTGCTGAAAGCTCTCGTGCGGCAGCAGCTGCCTGAGAAGTACAAAG
AGATTTTCTTCGACCAGAGCAAGAACGGCTACGCCGGCTACATTGACGGCGGAGCCAGCCAGGAAGAGTT
CTACAAGTTCATCAAGCCCATCCTGGAAAAGATGGACGGCACCGAGGAACTGCTCGTGAAGCTGAACAGA
GAGGACCTGCTGCGGAAGCAGCGGACCTTCGACAACGGCAGCATCCCCCACCAGATCCACCTGGGAGAGC
TGCACGCCATTCTGCGGCGGCAGGAAGATTTTTACCCATTCCTGAAGGACAACCGGGAAAAGATCGAGAA
GATCCTGACCTTCCGCATCCCCTACTACGTGGGCCCTCTGGCCAGGGGAAACAGCAGATTCGCCTGGATG
ACCAGAAAGAGCGAGGAAACCATCACCCCCTGGAACTTCGAGGAAGTGGTGGACAAGGGCGCTTCCGCCC
AGAGCTTCATCGAGCGGATGACCAACTTCGATAAGAACCTGCCCAACGAGAAGGTGCTGCCCAAGCACAG
CCTGCTGTACGAGTACTTCACCGTGTATAACGAGCTGACCAAAGTGAAATACGTGACCGAGGGAATGAGA
AAGCCCGCCTTCCTGAGCGGCGAGCAGAAAAAGGCCATCGTGGACCTGCTGTTCAAGACCAACCGGAAAG
TGACCGTGAAGCAGCTGAAAGAGGACTACTTCAAGAAAATCGAGTGCTTCGACTCCGTGGAAATCTCCGG
CGTGGAAGATCGGTTCAACGCCTCCCTGGGCACATACCACGATCTGCTGAAAATTATCAAGGACAAGGAC
TTCCTGGACAATGAGGAAAACGAGGACATTCTGGAAGATATCGTGCTGACCCTGACACTGTTTGAGGACA
GAGAGATGATCGAGGAACGGCTGAAAACCTATGCCCACCTGTTCGACGACAAAGTGATGAAGCAGCTGAA
GCGGCGGAGATACACCGGCTGGGGCAGGCTGAGCCGGAAGCTGATCAACGGCATCCGGGACAAGCAGTCC
GGCAAGACAATCCTGGATTTCCTGAAGTCCGACGGCTTCGCCAACAGAAACTTCATGCAGCTGATCCACG
ACGACAGCCTGACCTTTAAAGAGGACATCCAGAAAGCCCAGGTGTCCGGCCAGGGCGATAGCCTGCACGA
GCACATTGCCAATCTGGCCGGCAGCCCCGCCATTAAGAAGGGCATCCTGCAGACAGTGAAGGTGGTGGAC
GAGCTCGTGAAAGTGATGGGCCGGCACAAGCCCGAGAACATCGTGATCGAAATGGCCAGAGAGAACCAGA
CCACCCAGAAGGGACAGAAGAACAGCCGCGAGAGAATGAAGCGGATCGAAGAGGGCATCAAAGAGCTGGG
CAGCCAGATCCTGAAAGAACACCCCGTGGAAAACACCCAGCTGCAGAACGAGAAGCTGTACCTGTACTAC
CTGCAGAATGGGCGGGATATGTACGTGGACCAGGAACTGGACATCAACCGGCTGTCCGACTACGATGTGG
ACCATATCGTGCCTCAGAGCTTTCTGAAGGACGACTCCATCGACAACAAGGTGCTGACCAGAAGCGACAA
GAACCGGGGCAAGAGCGACAACGTGCCCTCCGAAGAGGTCGTGAAGAAGATGAAGAACTACTGGCGGCAG
CTGCTGAACGCCAAGCTGATTACCCAGAGAAAGTTCGACAATCTGACCAAGGCCGAGAGAGGCGGCCTGA
GCGAACTGGATAAGGCCGGCTTCATCAAGAGACAGCTGGTGGAAACCCGGCAGATCACAAAGCACGTGGC
ACAGATCCTGGACTCCCGGATGAACACTAAGTACGACGAGAATGACAAGCTGATCCGGGAAGTGAAAGTG
ATCACCCTGAAGTCCAAGCTGGTGTCCGATTTCCGGAAGGATTTCCAGTTTTACAAAGTGCGCGAGATCA
ACAACTACCACCACGCCCACGACGCCTACCTGAACGCCGTCGTGGGAACCGCCCTGATCAAAAAGTACCC
TAAGCTGGAAAGCGAGTTCGTGTACGGCGACTACAAGGTGTACGACGTGCGGAAGATGATCGCCAAGAGC
GAGCAGGAAATCGGCAAGGCTACCGCCAAGTACTTCTTCTACAGCAACATCATGAACTTTTTCAAGACCG
AGATTACCCTGGCCAACGGCGAGATCCGGAAGCGGCCTCTGATCGAGACAAACGGCGAAACCGGGGAGAT
CGTGTGGGATAAGGGCCGGGATTTTGCCACCGTGCGGAAAGTGCTGAGCATGCCCCAAGTGAATATCGTG
AAAAAGACCGAGGTGCAGACAGGCGGCTTCAGCAAAGAGTCTATCCTGCCCAAGAGGAACAGCGATAAGC
TGATCGCCAGAAAGAAGGACTGGGACCCTAAGAAGTACGGCGGCTTCGACAGCCCCACCGTGGCCTATTC
TGTGCTGGTGGTGGCCAAAGTGGAAAAGGGCAAGTCCAAGAAACTGAAGAGTGTGAAAGAGCTGCTGGGG
ATCACCATCATGGAAAGAAGCAGCTTCGAGAAGAATCCCATCGACTTTCTGGAAGCCAAGGGCTACAAAG
AAGTGAAAAAGGACCTGATCATCAAGCTGCCTAAGTACTCCCTGTTCGAGCTGGAAAACGGCCGGAAGAG
AATGCTGGCCTCTGCCGGCGAACTGCAGAAGGGAAACGAACTGGCCCTGCCCTCCAAATATGTGAACTTC
CTGTACCTGGCCAGCCACTATGAGAAGCTGAAGGGCTCCCCCGAGGATAATGAGCAGAAACAGCTGTTTG
TGGAACAGCACAAGCACTACCTGGACGAGATCATCGAGCAGATCAGCGAGTTCTCCAAGAGAGTGATCCT
GGCCGACGCTAATCTGGACAAAGTGCTGTCCGCCTACAACAAGCACCGGGATAAGCCCATCAGAGAGCAG
GCCGAGAATATCATCCACCTGTTTACCCTGACCAATCTGGGAGCCCCTGCCGCCTTCAAGTACTTTGACA
CCACCATCGACCGGAAGAGGTACACCAGCACCAAAGAGGTGCTGGACGCCACCCTGATCCACCAGAGCAT
CACCGGCCTGTACGAGACACGGATCGACCTGTCTCAGCTGGGAGGCGACAAAAGGCCGGCGGCCACGAAA
AAGGCCGGCCAGGCAAAAAAGAAAAAGGAATTCGGCAGTGGAGAGGGCAGAGGAAGTCTGCTAACATGCG
GTGACGTCGAGGAGAATCCTGGCCCAGTGAGCAAGGGCGAGGAGCTGTTCACCGGGGTGGTGCCCATCCT
GGTCGAGCTGGACGGCGACGTAAACGGCCACAAGTTCAGCGTGTCCGGCGAGGGCGAGGGCGATGCCACC
TACGGCAAGCTGACCCTGAAGTTCATCTGCACCACCGGCAAGCTGCCCGTGCCCTGGCCCACCCTCGTGA
CCACCCTGACCTACGGCGTGCAGTGCTTCAGCCGCTACCCCGACCACATGAAGCAGCACGACTTCTTCAA
GTCCGCCATGCCCGAAGGCTACGTCCAGGAGCGCACCATCTTCTTCAAGGACGACGGCAACTACAAGACC
CGCGCCGAGGTGAAGTTCGAGGGCGACACCCTGGTGAACCGCATCGAGCTGAAGGGCATCGACTTCAAGG
AGGACGGCAACATCCTGGGGCACAAGCTGGAGTACAACTACAACAGCCACAACGTCTATATCATGGCCGA
CAAGCAGAAGAACGGCATCAAGGTGAACTTCAAGATCCGCCACAACATCGAGGACGGCAGCGTGCAGCTC
GCCGACCACTACCAGCAGAACACCCCCATCGGCGACGGCCCCGTGCTGCTGCCCGACAACCACTACCTGA
GCACCCAGTCCGCCCTGAGCAAAGACCCCAACGAGAAGCGCGATCACATGGTCCTGCTGGAGTTCGTGAC
CGCCGCCGGGATCACTCTCGGCATGGACGAGCTGTACAAGGAATTCTAACTAGAGCTCGCTGATCAGCCT
CGACTGTGCCTTCTAGTTGCCAGCCATCTGTTGTTTGCCCCTCCCCCGTGCCTTCCTTGACCCTGGAAGG
TGCCACTCCCACTGTCCTTTCCTAATAAAATGAGGAAATTGCATCGCATTGTCTGAGTAGGTGTCATTCT
ATTCTGGGGGGTGGGGTGGGGCAGGACAGCAAGGGGGAGGATTGGGAAGAGAATAGCAGGCATGCTGGGG
AGCGGCCGCAGGAACCCCTAGTGATGGAGTTGGCCACTCCCTCTCTGCGCGCTCGCTCGCTCACTGAGGC
CGGGCGACCAAAGGTCGCCCGACGCCCGGGCTTTGCCCGGGCGGCCTCAGTGAGCGAGCGAGCGCGCAGC
TGCCTGCAGGGGCGCCTGATGCGGTATTTTCTCCTTACGCATCTGTGCGGTATTTCACACCGCATA
[95 nt withheld, positions 6017-6111]
T
[46 nt withheld, positions 6113-6158]
C
[141 nt withheld, positions 6160-6300]
CCTTTGACGTTGGAGTCCACGTTCTTT
[37 nt withheld, positions 6328-6364]
ACTCTATCTCGGGCTATTCTTTTGATTTATAAGGGATTTTGCCGATTTCGGTCTATTGGTTAAAAAATGA
GCTGATTTAACAAAAATTTAACGCGAATTTTAACAAAATATTAACGTTTACAATTTTATGGTGCACTCTC
AGTACAATCTGCTCTGATGCCGCATAGTTAAGCCAGCCCCGACACCCGCCAACACCCGCTGACGCGCCCT
GACGGGCTTGTCTGCTCCCGGCATCCGCTTACAGACAAGCTGTGACCGTCTCCGGGAGCTGCATGTGTCA
GAGGTTTTCACCGTCATCACCGAAACGCGCGAGACGAAAGGGCCTCGTGATACGCCTATTTTTATAGGTT
AATGTCATGATAATAATGGTTTCTTAGACGTCAGGTGGCACTTTTCGGGGAAATGTGCGCGGAACCCCTA
TTTGTTTATTTTTCTAAATACATTCAAATATGTATCCGCTCATGAGACAATAACCCTGATAAATGCTTCA
ATAATATTGAAAAAGGAAGAGTATGAGTATTCAACATTTCCGTGTCGCCCTTATTCCCTTTTTTGCGGCA
TTTTGCCTTCCTGTTTTTGCTCACCCAGAAACGCTGGTGAAAGTAAAAGATGCTGAAGATCAGTTGGGTG
CACGAGTGGGTTACATCGAACTGGATCTCAACAGCGGTAAGATCCTTGAGAGTTTTCGCCCCGAAGAACG
TTTTCCAATGATGAGCACTTTTAAAGTTCTGCTATGTGGCGCGGTATTATCCCGTATTGACGCCGGGCAA
GAGCAACTCGGTCGCCGCATACACTATTCTCAGAATGACTTGGTTGAGTACTCACCAGTCACAGAAAAGC
ATCTTACGGATGGCATGACAGTAAGAGAATTATGCAGTGCTGCCATAACCATGAGTGATAACACTGCGGC
CAACTTACTTCTGACAACGATCGGAGGACCGAAGGAGCTAACCGCTTTTTTGCACAACATGGGGGATCAT
GTAACTCGCCTTGATCGTTGGGAACCGGAGCTGAATGAAGCCATACCAAACGACGAGCGTGACACCACGA
TGCCTGTAGCAATGGCAACAACGTTGCGCAAACTATTAACTGGCGAACTACTTACTCTAGCTTCCCGGCA
ACAATTAATAGACTGGATGGAGGCGGATAAAGTTGCAGGACCACTTCTGCGCTCGGCCCTTCCGGCTGGC
TGGTTTATTGCTGATAAATCTGGAGCCGGTGAGCGTGGAAGCCGCGGTATCATTGCAGCACTGGGGCCAG
ATGGTAAGCCCTCCCGTATCGTAGTTATCTACACGACGGGGAGTCAGGCAACTATGGATGAACGAAATAG
ACAGATCGCTGAGATAGGTGCCTCACTGATTAAGCATTGGTAACTGTCAGACCAAGTTTACTCATATATA
CTTTAGATTGATTTAAAACTTCATTTTTAATTTAAAAGGATCTAGGTGAAGATCCTTTTTGATAATCTCA
TGACCAAAATCCCTTAACGTGAGTTTTCGTTCCACTGAGCGTCAGACCCCGTAGAAAAGATCAAAGGATC
TTCTTGAGATCCTTTTTTTCTGCGCGTAATCTGCTGCTTGCAAACAAAAAAACCACCGCTACCAGCGGTG
GTTTGTTTGCCGGATCAAGAGCTACCAACTCTTTTTCCGAAGGTAACTGGCTTCAGCAGAGCGCAGATAC
CAAATACTGTTCTTCTAGTGTAGCCGTAGTTAGGCCACCACTTCAAGAACTCTGTAGCACCGCCTACATA
CCTCGCTCTGCTAATCCTGTTACCAGTGGCTGCTGCCAGTGGCGATAAGTCGTGTCTTACCGGGTTGGAC
TCAAGACGATAGTTACCGGATAAGGCGCAGCGGTCGGGCTGAACGGGGGGTTCGTGCACACAGCCCAGCT
TGGAGCGAACGACCTACACCGAACTGAGATACCTACAGCGTGAGCTATGAGAAAGCGCCACGCTTCCCGA
AGGGAGAAAGGCGGACAGGTATCCGGTAAGCGGCAGGGTCGGAACAGGAGAGCGCACGAGGGAGCTTCCA
GGGGGAAACGCCTGGTATCTTTATAGTCCTGTCGGGTTTCGCCACCTCTGACTTGAGCGTCGATTTTTGT
GATGCTCGTCAGGGGGGCGGAGCCTATGGAAAAACGCCAGCAACGCGGCCTTTTTACGGTTCCTGGCCTT
TTGCTGGCCTTTTGCTCACATGTGAGGGCCTATTTCCCATGATTCCTTCATATTTGCATATACGATACAA
GGCTGTTAGAGAGATAATTGGAATTAATTTGACTGTAAACACAAAGATATTAGTACAAAATACGTGACGT
AGAAAGTAATAATTTCTTGGGTAGTTTGCAGTTTTAAAATTATGTTTTAAAATGGACTATCATATGCTTA
CCGTAACTTGAAAGTATTTCGATTTCTTGGCTTTATATATCTTGTGGAAAGGACGAAACACCGGGACCCC
TGAGAAGATGCCGTTTTAGAGCTAGAAATAGCAAGTTAAAATAAGGCTAGTCCGTTATCAACTTGAAAAA
GTGGCACCGAGTCGGTGCTTTTTTGTTTTAGAGCTAGAAATAGCAAGTTAAAATAAGGCTAGTCCGTTTT
TAGCGCGTGCGCCAATTCTGCAGACAAATGGCTCTAGAGGTACCCGTTACATAACTTACGGTAAATGGCC
CGCCTGGCTGACCGCCCAACGACCCCCGCCCATTGACGTCAATAGTAACGCCAATAGGGACTTTCCATTG
ACGTCAATGGGTGGAGTATTTACGGTAAACTGCCCACTTGGCAGTACATCAAGTGTATCATATGCCAAGT
ACGCCCCCTATTGACGTCAATGACGGTAAATGGCCCGCCTGGCATTGTGCCCAGTACATGACCTTATGGG
ACTTTCCTACTTGGCAGTACATCTACGTATTAGTCATCGCTATTACCATGGTCGAG
Features (pLannotate 1.2.2; 19 found; start..end, strand, type, name):
    274..501     +  intron         hybrid intron: hybrid between chicken β-actin (CBA) and minute virus of mice (MMV) introns (Gray et al., 2011)
    639..2240    +  CDS            Cas9(N): N-terminal portion of Streptococcus pyogenes Cas9 (Zetsche et al., 2015)
   2241..4739    +  CDS            Cas9(C): C-terminal portion of Streptococcus pyogenes Cas9 (Zetsche et al., 2015)
   4740..4787    +  CDS            nucleoplasmin NLS: bipartite nuclear localization signal from nucleoplasmin
   4857..5570    +  CDS            EGFP: EGFP is a basic (constitutively fluorescent) green fluorescent protein published in 1996, derived from Aequorea victoria. It is reported to be a rapidly-maturing weak dimer with moderate acid sensitivity.
   5604..5715    +  polyA_signal   bGH poly(A) signal: bovine growth hormone polyadenylation signal
   5820..5960    +  repeat_region  AAV2 ITR: inverted terminal repeat of adeno-associated virus serotype 2 inverted
   5965..6016    -  misc_feature   bom (fragment): basis of mobility region from pBR322
   6035..6490    +  rep_origin     f1 ori (sequence partly withheld): f1 bacteriophage origin of replication; arrow indicates direction of (+) strand synthesis
   6491..6540    -  misc_feature   bom (fragment): basis of mobility region from pBR322
   6642..6677    -  CDS            rop (fragment): Rop protein, which maintains plasmids at low copy number; rop
   6772..6876    +  promoter       AmpR promoter: bla
   6877..7737    +  CDS            AmpR: β-lactamase; bla; confers resistance to ampicillin, carbenicillin, and related antibiotics
   7908..8496    +  rep_origin     ori: high-copy-number ColE1/pMB1/pBR322/pUC origin of replication
   8558..8798    +  promoter       U6 promoter: RNA polymerase III promoter for human U6 snRNA
   8827..8902    +  misc_RNA       gRNA scaffold: guide RNA scaffold for the Streptococcus pyogenes CRISPR/Cas9 system
   8909..8952    +  misc_RNA       gRNA scaffold (fragment): guide RNA scaffold for the Streptococcus pyogenes CRISPR/Cas9 system
   8999..9284    +  enhancer       CMV enhancer: human cytomegalovirus immediate early enhancer; contains an 18-bp deletion relative to the standard CMV enhancer
   9286..273     +  promoter       chicken β-actin promoter (across the origin): No description available
