[The description below was written by a language model from this plasmid's Addgene catalogue record and pLannotate feature annotations shown in this document.]
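Description:
PX458_CIC_iso1_1 is an all-in-one CRISPR/Cas9 plasmid built on the PX458 backbone for transient expression in mammalian cells. It carries a guide RNA directed at the 3' end of isoform 1 of the human CIC gene. The guide sits downstream of the human U6 RNA polymerase III promoter and is fused to the Streptococcus pyogenes gRNA scaffold, so a complete single-guide RNA is transcribed. A second cassette uses a hybrid promoter made of the CMV enhancer, the chicken β-actin promoter and a hybrid CBA/MVM intron to drive S. pyogenes Cas9. The annotation software splits Cas9 into contiguous N- and C-terminal portions, but together they form one full-length open reading frame. Cas9 is followed by a nucleoplasmin bipartite nuclear localization signal and an EGFP coding sequence, and the cassette ends in a bovine growth hormone polyadenylation signal. The short gap between the NLS and EGFP is not annotated, so the table does not show how the two are linked. EGFP serves as a fluorescent marker for identifying or sorting transfected cells.

The plasmid is propagated in E. coli at high copy from a ColE1/pUC-type origin and is selected with ampicillin through the β-lactamase gene. The backbone also holds an f1/M13 phage origin, a single AAV2 inverted terminal repeat, and small bom and rop fragments, all of which are remnants rather than functional modules here. The two sequence records, one from the depositor and one from repository sequencing, differ by a few nucleotides and in their start coordinate but show the same feature layout. According to the associated publication, the guide belongs to a CRISPR epitope-tagging strategy. In that approach, cutting near the 3' end of a DNA-binding protein gene allows a tag to be knocked in for ChIP-seq. The donor template for the knock-in is not part of this plasmid.
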