Addgene plasmid #135743: PX458_CIC_iso1_1
Purpose: Encodes gRNA for 3' target of human CIC_iso1
Depositing lab: Richard M. Myers. Depositing organization: HudsonAlpha Institute for Biotechnology. Publication: CETCh-seq: CRISPR epitope tagging ChIP-seq of DNA-binding proteins. Savic D, Partridge EC, Newberry KM, Smith SB, Meadows SK, Roberts BS, Mackiewicz M, Mendenhall EM, Myers RM. Genome Res. 2015 Sep 9. 10.1101/gr.193540.115 PubMed 26355004.
Backbone
  Vector backbone: PX458
  Vector type: CRISPR
Growth in bacteria
  Bacterial resistance: Ampicillin, 100 μg/mL
  Growth temperature: 37°C
  Growth strain: DH5alpha
  Copy number: High Copy
Gene/Insert
  Gene/Insert name: CIC_iso1 gRNA
  gRNA/shRNA sequence: GGGACCCCTGAGAAGATGCC
  Species: H. sapiens (human)
  Entrez Gene: CIC (a.k.a. MRD45)
  Promoter: U6
  Cloning method: Restriction Enzyme; 5′ cloning site Unknown (unknown if destroyed)
Terms and licenses: Academic/Nonprofit Terms; Industry Terms: Not Available to Industry
How to cite: PX458_CIC_iso1_1 was a gift from Richard M. Myers (Addgene plasmid # 135743 ; http://n2t.net/addgene:135743 ; RRID:Addgene_135743)
